>Addgene plasmid #63723 | pET28-iLOVf | depositor full sequence | sequence record 110780 | pET28-iLOVf sequence 5730 bps
TCATGAGCCCGAAGTGGCGAGCCCGATCTTCCCCATCGGTGATGTCGGCGATATAGGCGCCAGCAACCGC
ACCTGTGGCGCCGGTGATGCCGGCCACGATGCGTCCGGCGTAGAGGATCGAGATCTCGATCCCGCGAAAT
TAATACGACTCACTATAGGGGAATTGTGAGCGGATAACAATTCCCCTCTAGAAATAATTTTGTTTAACTT
TAAGAAGGAGATATACCATGAATCACAAAGTGATGATCGGTACCATTGAGAAGAATTTCGTAATCACTGA
TCCACGTCTGCCGGACAACCCGATCATCTTCGCTTCCGACGGCTTCCTGGAGCTGACCGAGTATTCCCGT
GAAGAGATCCTGGGCCGTAACGCCCGTTTCCTGCAGGGCCCGGAGACTGATCAGGCGACGGTTCAGAAAA
TTCGCGATGCTATCCGTGACCAGCGTGAAACTACGGTGCAACTGATTAACTACACGAAAAGCGGTAAGAA
ATTCTGGAACCTGCTGCATCTGCAACCAGTCCGCGATCAGAAAGGCGAGCTGCAGTATTTCATCGGCGTT
CAACTGGATGGTTCTGACCACGTACATTCCATGGGCAGCAGCCATCATCATCATCATCACAGCAGCGGCC
TGGTGCCGCGCGGCAGCCATATGGCTAGCATGACTGGTGGACAGCAAATGGGTCGGGATCCGAATTCGAG
CTCCGTCGACAAGCTTGCGGCCGCACTCGAGCACCACCACCACCACCACTGAGATCCGGCTGCTAACAAA
GCCCGAAAGGAAGCTGAGTTGGCTGCTGCCACCGCTGAGCAATAACTAGCATAACCCCTTGGGGCCTCTA
AACGGGTCTTGAGGGGTTTTTTGCTGAAAGGAGGAACTATATCCGGATTGGCGAATGGG
[124 nt withheld, positions 900-1023]
C
[91 nt withheld, positions 1025-1115]
A
[49 nt withheld, positions 1117-1165]
CCTTTGACGTTGGAGTCCACGTTCTTT
[37 nt withheld, positions 1193-1229]
ACCCTATCTCGGTCTATTCTTTTGATTTATAAGGGATTTTGCCGATTTCGGCCTATTGGTTAAAAAATGA
GCTGATTTAACAAAAATTTAACGCGAATTTTAACAAAATATTAACGCTTACAATTTAGGTGGCACTTTTC
GGGGAAATGTGCGCGGAACCCCTATTTGTTTATTTTTCTAAATACATTCAAATATGTATCCGCTCATGAA
TTAATTCTTAGAAAAACTCATCGAGCATCAAATGAAACTGCAATTTATTCATATCAGGATTATCAATACC
ATATTTTTGAAAAAGCCGTTTCTGTAATGAAGGAGAAAACTCACCGAGGCAGTTCCATAGGATGGCAAGA
TCCTGGTATCGGTCTGCGATTCCGACTCGTCCAACATCAATACAACCTATTAATTTCCCCTCGTCAAAAA
TAAGGTTATCAAGTGAGAAATCACCATGAGTGACGACTGAATCCGGTGAGAATGGCAAAAGTTTATGCAT
TTCTTTCCAGACTTGTTCAACAGGCCAGCCATTACGCTCGTCATCAAAATCACTCGCATCAACCAAACCG
TTATTCATTCGTGATTGCGCCTGAGCGAGACGAAATACGCGATCGCTGTTAAAAGGACAATTACAAACAG
GAATCGAATGCAACCGGCGCAGGAACACTGCCAGCGCATCAACAATATTTTCACCTGAATCAGGATATTC
TTCTAATACCTGGAATGCTGTTTTCCCGGGGATCGCAGTGGTGAGTAACCATGCATCATCAGGAGTACGG
ATAAAATGCTTGATGGTCGGAAGAGGCATAAATTCCGTCAGCCAGTTTAGTCTGACCATCTCATCTGTAA
CATCATTGGCAACGCTACCTTTGCCATGTTTCAGAAACAACTCTGGCGCATCGGGCTTCCCATACAATCG
ATAGATTGTCGCACCTGATTGCCCGACATTATCGCGAGCCCATTTATACCCATATAAATCAGCATCCATG
TTGGAATTTAATCGCGGCCTAGAGCAAGACGTTTCCCGTTGAATATGGCTCATAACACCCCTTGTATTAC
TGTTTATGTAAGCAGACAGTTTTATTGTTCATGACCAAAATCCCTTAACGTGAGTTTTCGTTCCACTGAG
CGTCAGACCCCGTAGAAAAGATCAAAGGATCTTCTTGAGATCCTTTTTTTCTGCGCGTAATCTGCTGCTT
GCAAACAAAAAAACCACCGCTACCAGCGGTGGTTTGTTTGCCGGATCAAGAGCTACCAACTCTTTTTCCG
AAGGTAACTGGCTTCAGCAGAGCGCAGATACCAAATACTGTCCTTCTAGTGTAGCCGTAGTTAGGCCACC
ACTTCAAGAACTCTGTAGCACCGCCTACATACCTCGCTCTGCTAATCCTGTTACCAGTGGCTGCTGCCAG
TGGCGATAAGTCGTGTCTTACCGGGTTGGACTCAAGACGATAGTTACCGGATAAGGCGCAGCGGTCGGGC
TGAACGGGGGGTTCGTGCACACAGCCCAGCTTGGAGCGAACGACCTACACCGAACTGAGATACCTACAGC
GTGAGCTATGAGAAAGCGCCACGCTTCCCGAAGGGAGAAAGGCGGACAGGTATCCGGTAAGCGGCAGGGT
CGGAACAGGAGAGCGCACGAGGGAGCTTCCAGGGGGAAACGCCTGGTATCTTTATAGTCCTGTCGGGTTT
CGCCACCTCTGACTTGAGCGTCGATTTTTGTGATGCTCGTCAGGGGGGCGGAGCCTATGGAAAAACGCCA
GCAACGCGGCCTTTTTACGGTTCCTGGCCTTTTGCTGGCCTTTTGCTCACATGTTCTTTCCTGCGTTATC
CCCTGATTCTGTGGATAACCGTATTACCGCCTTTGAGTGAGCTGATACCGCTCGCCGCAGCCGAACGACC
GAGCGCAGCGAGTCAGTGAGCGAGGAAGCGGAAGAGCGCCTGATGCGGTATTTTCTCCTTACGCATCTGT
GCGGTATTTCACACCGCATATATGGTGCACTCTCAGTACAATCTGCTCTGATGCCGCATAGTTAAGCCAG
TATACACTCCGCTATCGCTACGTGACTGGGTCATGGCTGCGCCCCGACACCCGCCAACACCCGCTGACGC
GCCCTGACGGGCTTGTCTGCTCCCGGCATCCGCTTACAGACAAGCTGTGACCGTCTCCGGGAGCTGCATG
TGTCAGAGGTTTTCACCGTCATCACCGAAACGCGCGAGGCAGCTGCGGTAAAGCTCATCAGCGTGGTCGT
GAAGCGATTCACAGATGTCTGCCTGTTCATCCGCGTCCAGCTCGTTGAGTTTCTCCAGAAGCGTTAATGT
CTGGCTTCTGATAAAGCGGGCCATGTTAAGGGCGGTTTTTTCCTGTTTGGTCACTGATGCCTCCGTGTAA
GGGGGATTTCTGTTCATGGGGGTAATGATACCGATGAAACGAGAGAGGATGCTCACGATACGGGTTACTG
ATGATGAACATGCCCGGTTACTGGAACGTTGTGAGGGTAAACAACTGGCGGTATGGATGCGGCGGGACCA
GAGAAAAATCACTCAGGGTCAATGCCAGCGCTTCGTTAATACAGATGTAGGTGTTCCACAGGGTAGCCAG
CAGCATCCTGCGATGCAGATCCGGAACATAATGGTGCAGGGCGCTGACTTCCGCGTTTCCAGACTTTACG
AAACACGGAAACCGAAGACCATTCATGTTGTTGCTCAGGTCGCAGACGTTTTGCAGCAGCAGTCGCTTCA
CGTTCGCTCGCGTATCGGTGATTCATTCTGCTAACCAGTAAGGCAACCCCGCCAGCCTAGCCGGGTCCTC
AACGACAGGAGCACGATCATGCGCACCCGTGGGGCCGCCATGCCGGCGATAATGGCCTGCTTCTCGCCGA
AACGTTTGGTGGCGGGACCAGTGACGAAGGCTTGAGCGAGGGCGTGCAAGATTCCGAATACCGCAAGCGA
CAGGCCGATCATCGTCGCGCTCCAGCGAAAGCGGTCCTCGCCGAAAATGACCCAGAGCGCTGCCGGCACC
TGTCCTACGAGTTGCATGATAAAGAAGACAGTCATAAGTGCGGCGACGATAGTCATGCCCCGCGCCCACC
GGAAGGAGCTGACTGGGTTGAAGGCTCTCAAGGGCATCGGTCGAGATCCCGGTGCCTAATGAGTGAGCTA
ACTTACATTAATTGCGTTGCGCTCACTGCCCGCTTTCCAGTCGGGAAACCTGTCGTGCCAGCTGCATTAA
TGAATCGGCCAACGCGCGGGGAGAGGCGGTTTGCGTATTGGGCGCCAGGGTGGTTTTTCTTTTCACCAGT
GAGACGGGCAACAGCTGATTGCCCTTCACCGCCTGGCCCTGAGAGAGTTGCAGCAAGCGGTCCACGCTGG
TTTGCCCCAGCAGGCGAAAATCCTGTTTGATGGTGGTTAACGGCGGGATATAACATGAGCTGTCTTCGGT
ATCGTCGTATCCCACTACCGAGATATCCGCACCAACGCGCAGCCCGGACTCGGTAATGGCGCGCATTGCG
CCCAGCGCCATCTGATCGTTGGCAACCAGCATCGCAGTGGGAACGATGCCCTCATTCAGCATTTGCATGG
TTTGTTGAAAACCGGACATGGCACTCCAGTCGCCTTCCCGTTCCGCTATCGGCTGAATTTGATTGCGAGT
GAGATATTTATGCCAGCCAGCCAGACGCAGACGCGCCGAGACAGAACTTAATGGGCCCGCTAACAGCGCG
ATTTGCTGGTGACCCAATGCGACCAGATGCTCCACGCCCAGTCGCGTACCGTCTTCATGGGAGAAAATAA
TACTGTTGATGGGTGTCTGGTCAGAGACATCAAGAAATAACGCCGGAACATTAGTGCAGGCAGCTTCCAC
AGCAATGGCATCCTGGTCATCCAGCGGATAGTTAATGATCAGCCCACTGACGCGTTGCGCGAGAAGATTG
TGCACCGCCGCTTTACAGGCTTCGACGCCGCTTCGTTCTACCATCGACACCACCACGCTGGCACCCAGTT
GATCGGCGCGAGATTTAATCGCCGCGACAATTTGCGACGGCGCGTGCAGGGCCAGACTGGAGGTGGCAAC
GCCAATCAGCAACGACTGTTTGCCCGCCAGTTGTTGTGCCACGCGGTTGGGAATGTAATTCAGCTCCGCC
ATCGCCGCTTCCACTTTTTCCCGCGTTTTCGCAGAAACGTGGCTGGCCTGGTTCACCACGCGGGAAACGG
TCTGATAAGAGACACCGGCATACTCTGCGACATCGTATAACGTTACTGGTTTCACATTCACCACCCTGAA
TTGACTCTCTTCCGGGCGCTATCATGCCATACCGCGAAAGGTTTTGCGCCATTCGATGGTGTCCGGGATC
TCGACGCTCTCCCTTATGCGACTCCTGCATTAGGAAGCAGCCCAGTAGTAGGTTGAGGCCGTTGAGCACC
GCCGCCGCAAGGAATGGTGCATGCAAGGAGATGGCGCCCAACAGTCCCCCGGCCACGGGGCCTGCCACCA
TACCCACGCCGAAACAAGCGC
Features (pLannotate 1.2.2; 22 found; start..end, strand, type, name):
    141..159     +  promoter       T7 promoter: promoter for bacteriophage T7 RNA polymerase
    160..184     +  protein_bind   lac operator: The lac repressor binds to the lac operator to inhibit transcription in E. coli. This inhibition can be relieved by adding lactose or isopropyl-β-D-thiogalactopyranoside (IPTG). lac repressor encoded by lacI
    199..221     +  RBS            RBS: efficient ribosome binding site from bacteriophage T7 gene 10 (Olins and Rangwala, 1989)
    255..584     +  CDS            BR1: BR1 is a basic (constitutively fluorescent) cyan fluorescent protein published in 2019, derived from Arabidopsis thaliana. It requires the cofactor flavin for fluorescence.
    603..619     +  CDS            capTEV™ (fragment): composite tag for in vivo biotinylation, TEV protease cleavage, and 6xHis tagging
    630..647     +  CDS            thrombin site: thrombin recognition and cleavage site
    651..683     +  CDS            T7 tag (gene 10 leader): leader peptide from bacteriophage T7 gene 10 promotes efficient translation in E. coli
    732..749     +  CDS            9xHis (fragment): 9xHis affinity tag
    759..808     +  CDS            SET1 (fragment): solubility-enhancement tag derived from T7 phage gene 10B
    816..863     +  terminator     T7 terminator: transcription terminator for bacteriophage T7 RNA polymerase
    900..1328    +  rep_origin     f1 ori (sequence partly withheld): f1 bacteriophage origin of replication; arrow indicates direction of (+) strand synthesis
   1381..1438    +  promoter       AmpR promoter (fragment): bla
   1447..2262    -  CDS            KanR: aminoglycoside phosphotransferase; aph(3')-Ia; confers resistance to kanamycin in bacteria or G418 (Geneticin®) in eukaryotes
   2384..2972    +  rep_origin     ori: high-copy-number ColE1/pMB1/pBR322/pUC origin of replication
   3158..3300    -  misc_feature   bom: basis of mobility region from pBR322
   3402..3593    -  CDS            rop: Rop protein, which maintains plasmids at low copy number; rop
   3610..3990    +  CDS            YPB1_ECOLX: Protein predicted: Swiss-Prot protein existence level 4. From Escherichia coli.
   4062..4353    -  CDS            TcR (fragment): tetracycline efflux protein; tet; confers resistance to tetracycline
   4368..4389    -  protein_bind   CAP binding site: CAP binding activates transcription in the presence of cAMP. E. coli catabolite activator protein
   4402..5484    -  CDS            lacI: lac repressor; lacI; The lac repressor binds to the lac operator to inhibit transcription in E. coli. This inhibition can be relieved by adding lactose or isopropyl-β-D-thiogalactopyranoside (IPTG).
   5485..5562    -  promoter       lacI promoter: lacI
   5570..119     -  CDS            TcR (fragment) (across the origin): tetracycline efflux protein; tet; confers resistance to tetracycline
