[The description below was written by a language model from this plasmid's Addgene catalogue record and pLannotate feature annotations shown in this document.]
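Description:
pET28-iLOVf is an empty bacterial expression backbone derived from pET28a, built to produce proteins in E. coli as N-terminal fusions to the flavin-binding fluorescent protein iLOV. It is about 5.7 kb and is selected with kanamycin through an aph(3')-Ia resistance gene. It replicates from a pBR322-type origin accompanied by the bom region and the rop gene, which holds copy number low, consistent with the record's low-copy designation. An f1 origin is also present, along with short tetracycline-resistance remnants inherited from the parental backbone.

The expression cassette follows the standard pET design. A T7 promoter is followed by a lac operator and the T7 gene 10 ribosome binding site, with lacI carried on the plasmid, so transcription needs a host supplying T7 RNA polymerase and is induced with IPTG. According to the record, a translation enhancing element (TEE) and a codon-optimised iLOV sequence were inserted. The roughly 330 bp coding feature that the automated annotation labels as a related Arabidopsis-derived flavin-dependent fluorescent protein most likely corresponds to iLOV. The TEE itself is not annotated. Downstream lie a short His-tag match (annotated as a fragment of a composite tag), a thrombin cleavage site and the T7 tag leader. These are followed by a further His-tag fragment, probably the optional C-terminal tag of pET28a, and the T7 terminator.

A gene cloned after the thrombin site is therefore expressed as a TEE-iLOV-6xHis fusion that can be tracked by fluorescence, purified by metal affinity and released from its tag by thrombin. The cloning sites are not listed in the record. The depositor notes very high expression levels.
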