Addgene plasmid #63723: pET28-iLOVf
Purpose: (Empty Backbone) E coli expression plasmid to produce Thrombin cleavable His tagged iLOV fusion proteins
Depositing lab: Brian Smith. Depositing organization: University of Glasgow.
Backbone
  Vector backbone: pET28a
  Backbone manufacturer: Novagen
  Backbone size (bp): 5731
  Modifications to backbone: Inserted translation enhancing element (TEE) and codon optimized iLOV
  Vector type: Bacterial Expression
  Promoter: T7
  Tag / fusion protein: TEE, iLOV, 6xHis, thrombin cleavage site (N terminal on backbone)
Growth in bacteria
  Bacterial resistance: Kanamycin, 50 μg/mL
  Growth temperature: 37°C
  Growth strain: DH5alpha
  Growth instructions: T7 polymerase required for expression. Gives very high expression levels, consider reduced (0.1 mM) IPTG for induction and/or reduced induction temperature.
  Copy number: Low Copy
Gene/Insert
  Sequencing primers: 5′ T7 promoter; 3′ T7 terminator
Resource information
  A portion of this plasmid was derived from a plasmid made by: Codon optimized iLOV sequence from Andrew Roe & John Christie
Terms and licenses: Academic/Nonprofit Terms; Industry Terms: Not Available to Industry
How to cite: pET28-iLOVf was a gift from Brian Smith (Addgene plasmid # 63723 ; http://n2t.net/addgene:63723 ; RRID:Addgene_63723)
