>Addgene plasmid #63723 | pET28-iLOVf | addgene partial sequence | sequence record 110701 | KanR2-F 5'-GAACTGCCTCGGTGAGTTTT-3'
ACGGCTTTTTCAAAAATATGGTATTGATAATCCTGATATGAATAAATTGCAGTTTCATTTGATGCTCGAT
GAGTTTTTCTAAGAATTAATTCATGAGCGGATACATATTTGAATGTATTTAGAAAAATAAACAAATAGGG
GTTCCGCGCACATTTCCCCGAAAAGTGCCACCTAAATTGTAAGCGTTAATATTTTGTTAAAATTCGCGTT
AAATTTTTGTTAAATCAGCTCATTTTTTAACCAATAGGCCGAAATCGGCAAAATCCCTTATAAATCAAAA
GAATAGACCGAGATAGGGT
[37 nt withheld, positions 300-336]
AAAGAACGTGGACTCCAACGTCAAAGG
[49 nt withheld, positions 364-412]
T
[91 nt withheld, positions 414-504]
G
[124 nt withheld, positions 506-629]
CCCATTCGCCAATCCGGATATAGTTCCTCCTTTCAGCAAAAAACCCCTCAAGACCCGTTTAGAGGCCCCA
AGGGGTTATGCTAGTTATTGCTCAGCGGTGGCAGCAGCCAACTCAGCTTCCTTTCGGGCTTTGTTAGCAG
CCGGATCTCAGTGGTGGTGGTGGTGGTGCTCGAGTGCGGCCGCAAGCTTGTCGACGGAGCTCGAATTCGG
ATCCCGACCCATTTGCTGTCCACCAGTCATGCTAGCCATATGGCTGCCGCGCGGCACCAGGCCGCTGCTG
TGATGATGATGATGATGGCTGCTGCCCATGGAATGTACGTGGTCAGAACCATCCAGTTGAACGCCGATGA
AATACTGCAGCTCGCCTTTCTGATCGCGGACTGGTTGCAGATGCAGCAGGTTCCAGAATTTCTTACCGCT
TTTCGTGTAGTTAATCAGTTGCACCGTAGTTTCACGCTGGTCACGGATAGCATCGCGAATTT
