>Addgene plasmid #63723 | pET28-iLOVf | addgene partial sequence | sequence record 110708 | LacI-R 5'-GGCATACTCTGCGACATCGT-3'
ATTCACCACCCTGAATTGACTCTCTTCCGGGCGCTATCATGCCATACCGCGAAAGGTTTTGCGCCATTCG
ATGGTGTCCGGGATCTCGACGCTCTCCCTTATGCGACTCCTGCATTAGGAAGCAGCCCAGTAGTAGGTTG
AGGCCGTTGAGCACCGCCGCCGCAAGGAATGGTGCATGCAAGGAGATGGCGCCCAACAGTCCCCCGGCCA
CGGGGCCTGCCACCATACCCACGCCGAAACAAGCGCTCATGAGCCCGAAGTGGCGAGCCCGATCTTCCCC
ATCGGTGATGTCGGCGATATAGGCGCCAGCAACCGCACCTGTGGCGCCGGTGATGCCGGCCACGATGCGT
CCGGCGTAGAGGATCGAGATCTCGATCCCGCGAAATTAATACGACTCACTATAGGGGAATTGTGAGCGGA
TAACAATTCCCCTCTAGAAATAATTTTGTTTAACTTTAAGAAGGAGATATACCATGAATCACAAAGTGAT
GATCGGTACCATTGAGAAGAATTTCGTAATCACTGATCCACGTCTGCCGGACAACCCGATCATCTTCGCT
TCCGACGGCTTCCTGGAGCTGACCGAGTATTCCCGTGAAGAGATCCTGGGCCGTAACGCCCGTTTCCTGC
AGGGCCCGGAGACTGATCAGGCGACGGTTCAGAAAATTCGCGATGCTATCCGTGACCAGCGTGAAACTAC
GGTGCAACTGATTAACTACACGAAAAGCGGTAAGAAATTCTGGAACCTGCTGCATCTGCAACCAGTCCGC
GATCAGAAAGGCGAGCTGCAGTATTTCATCGGCGTTCAACTGGATGGTTCTGACCACGTACATTCCATGG
GCAGCAGCCATCATCATCATCATCACAGCAGCGGCCTGGTGCCGCGCGGCAGCCATATGGCTAGCATGAC
TGGTGGACAGCAAATGGGTCGGGATCCGAATTCGAGCTCCGTCGACAAGCTTGCGGCCGCACTCGAGCAC
CACCACCACCACCACTGAGATCCGGCTGCTAACAAAGCCCGAAAGGAAGCTGAGTTGGCTGCTGCCACCG
CTGAGCAATAACTAGCATAACCCCTTGGGGCCTCTAAACGGGTCTTGAGGGGTTTTT
